Addgene plasmid #56439: EGFP-Vimentin-7
Purpose: Localization: Intermediate Filaments, Excitation: 488, Emission: 507
Depositing lab: Michael Davidson. Depositing organization: Florida State University, Tallahassee.
Backbone
  Vector backbone: EGFP
  Backbone size w/o insert (bp): 4750
  Vector type: Mammalian Expression
  Selectable markers: Neomycin (select with G418)
Growth in bacteria
  Bacterial resistance: Kanamycin, 50 μg/mL
  Growth temperature: 37°C
  Growth strain: DH5alpha
  Copy number: High Copy
Gene/Insert
  Gene/Insert name: Vimentin (alt name: NM_003380.3)
  Species: H. sapiens (human)
  Entrez Gene: VIM
  Promoter: CMV
  Tag / fusion protein: EGFP (C terminal on backbone)
  Cloning method: Unknown
  Sequencing primers: 5′ CMV-F; 3′ SV40pA-R
Terms and licenses: Academic/Nonprofit Terms; Industry Terms
Depositor comments: . Excitation = 488; Emission = 507
How to cite: EGFP-Vimentin-7 was a gift from Michael Davidson (Addgene plasmid # 56439 ; http://n2t.net/addgene:56439 ; RRID:Addgene_56439)
