[The description below was written by a language model from this plasmid's Addgene catalogue record, the feature table of its GenBank file and pLannotate feature annotations shown in this document.]
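Description:
EGFP-Vimentin-7 is a mammalian expression plasmid of about 6.1 kb that produces human vimentin (VIM) fused to enhanced green fluorescent protein, built on an EGFP backbone with an N1-type layout in which the fluorescent protein lies downstream of the cloning site. The human cytomegalovirus immediate early enhancer and promoter drive the fusion transcript. The vimentin coding sequence follows a remnant of the multiple cloning site and is joined through a short linker to mammalian codon-optimized EGFP, so the tag sits at the C terminus of vimentin. An SV40 polyadenylation signal terminates the transcript. The small "large T antigen" fragment annotated just before this signal is most likely part of the SV40-derived 3′ region rather than a functional coding element.

In bacteria the plasmid replicates from a high-copy ColE1/pUC-type origin and is selected with kanamycin. It also carries an f1 origin, which allows single-stranded DNA production. A single Tn5 aminoglycoside phosphotransferase gene (NeoR/KanR) serves both hosts. A bacterial bla-type promoter expresses it in E. coli, and the SV40 enhancer/early promoter with an HSV TK polyadenylation signal expresses it in mammalian cells, where G418 can be used to select stable transfectants. The short ble and bGH poly(A) fragments in the annotation appear to be partial matches without functional significance.

The construct is intended as a fluorescent marker of intermediate filaments, allowing the vimentin network to be visualized in live or fixed cells with excitation at 488 nm and emission at 507 nm. The accompanying GenBank record covers only a 2.2 kb portion of the plasmid and annotates just the Kozak sequence, EGFP and primer sites. The full layout described here comes from the complete sequence annotation.
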