Features (pLannotate 1.2.2; 15 found; start..end, strand, type, name):
     68..371     +  enhancer       CMV enhancer: human cytomegalovirus immediate early enhancer
    372..575     +  promoter       CMV promoter: human cytomegalovirus (CMV) immediate early promoter
    598..641     +  misc_feature   MCS (fragment): multiple cloning site
    644..2041    +  CDS            VIM: VIME_HUMAN - Experimental evidence at protein level: Swiss-Prot protein existence level 1. Involved with LARP6 in the stabilization of type I collagen mRNAs for CO1A1 and CO1A2. From Homo sapiens (Human).
   2063..2782    +  CDS            EGFP: the original enhanced GFP (Yang et al., 1996) mammalian codon-optimized
   2799..2882    +  CDS            large T antigen (fragment): large T antigen from SV40 (simian virus 40)
   2905..3026    +  polyA_signal   SV40 poly(A) signal: SV40 polyadenylation signal
   3060..3488    -  rep_origin     f1 ori (sequence partly withheld): f1 bacteriophage origin of replication; arrow indicates direction of (+) strand synthesis
   3515..3619    +  promoter       AmpR promoter: bla
   3621..3978    +  promoter       SV40 promoter: SV40 enhancer and early promoter
   4013..4807    +  CDS            NeoR/KanR: aminoglycoside phosphotransferase from Tn5; aph(3')-II (or nptII); confers resistance to neomycin, kanamycin, and G418 (Geneticin®)
   4828..4980    +  CDS            ble (fragment): BLE_KLEPN - Experimental evidence at protein level: Swiss-Prot protein existence level 1. Binding protein with a strong affinity to the bleomycin family of antibiotics. Binds to CL990; an antimitotic-antibiotic compound. From Klebsiella pneumoniae.
   5039..5086    +  polyA_signal   HSV TK poly(A) signal: herpes simplex virus thymidine kinase polyadenylation signal (Cole and Stacy, 1985)
   5177..5193    -  polyA_signal   bGH poly(A) signal (fragment): bovine growth hormone polyadenylation signal
   5415..6003    +  rep_origin     ori: high-copy-number ColE1/pMB1/pBR322/pUC origin of replication
>Addgene plasmid #56439 | EGFP-Vimentin-7 | addgene full sequence | sequence record 323617 | Addgene NGS Result
CATGCATTAGTTATTAATAGTAATCAATTACGGGGTCATTAGTTCATAGCCCATATATGGAGTTCCGCGT
TACATAACTTACGGTAAATGGCCCGCCTGGCTGACCGCCCAACGACCCCCGCCCATTGACGTCAATAATG
ACGTATGTTCCCATAGTAACGCCAATAGGGACTTTCCATTGACGTCAATGGGTGGAGTATTTACGGTAAA
CTGCCCACTTGGCAGTACATCAAGTGTATCATATGCCAAGTACGCCCCCTATTGACGTCAATGACGGTAA
ATGGCCCGCCTGGCATTATGCCCAGTACATGACCTTATGGGACTTTCCTACTTGGCAGTACATCTACGTA
TTAGTCATCGCTATTACCATGGTGATGCGGTTTTGGCAGTACATCAATGGGCGTGGATAGCGGTTTGACT
CACGGGGATTTCCAAGTCTCCACCCCATTGACGTCAATGGGAGTTTGTTTTGGCACCAAAATCAACGGGA
CTTTCCAAAATGTCGTAACAACTCCGCCCCATTGACGCAAATGGGCGGTAGGCGTGTACGGTGGGAGGTC
TATATAAGCAGAGCTGGTTTAGTGAACCGTCAGATCCGCTAGCGCTACCGGACTCAGATCTCGAGCTCAA
GCTTCGAATTCCCATGTCCACCAGGTCCGTGTCCTCGTCCTCCTACCGCAGGATGTTCGGCGGCCCGGGC
ACCGCGAGCCGGCCGAGCTCCAGCCGGAGCTACGTGACTACGTCCACCCGCACCTACAGCCTGGGCAGCG
CGCTGCGCCCCAGCACCAGCCGCAGCCTCTACGCCTCGTCCCCGGGCGGCGTGTATGCCACGCGCTCCTC
TGCCGTGCGCCTGCGGAGCAGCGTGCCCGGGGTGCGGCTCCTGCAGGACTCGGTGGACTTCTCGCTGGCC
GACGCCATCAACACCGAGTTCAAGAACACCCGCACCAACGAGAAGGTGGAGCTGCAGGAGCTGAATGACC
GCTTCGCCAACTACATCGACAAGGTGCGCTTCCTGGAGCAGCAGAATAAGATCCTGCTGGCCGAGCTCGA
GCAGCTCAAGGGCCAAGGCAAGTCGCGCCTGGGGGACCTCTACGAGGAGGAGATGCGGGAGCTGCGCCGG
CAGGTGGACCAGCTAACCAACGACAAAGCCCGCGTCGAGGTGGAGCGCGACAACCTGGCCGAGGACATCA
TGCGCCTCCGGGAGAAATTGCAGGAGGAGATGCTTCAGAGAGAGGAAGCCGAAAACACCCTGCAATCTTT
CAGACAGGATGTTGACAATGCGTCTCTGGCACGTCTTGACCTTGAACGCAAAGTGGAATCTTTGCAAGAA
GAGATTGCCTTTTTGAAGAAACTCCACGAAGAGGAAATCCAGGAGCTGCAGGCTCAGATTCAGGAACAGC
ATGTCCAAATCGATGTGGATGTTTCCAAGCCTGACCTCACGGCTGCCCTGCGTGACGTACGTCAGCAATA
TGAAAGTGTGGCTGCCAAGAACCTGCAGGAGGCAGAAGAATGGTACAAATCCAAGTTTGCTGACCTCTCT
GAGGCTGCCAACCGGAACAATGACGCCCTGCGCCAGGCAAAGCAGGAGTCCACTGAGTACCGGAGACAGG
TGCAGTCCCTCACCTGTGAAGTGGATGCCCTTAAAGGAACCAATGAGTCCCTGGAACGCCAGATGCGTGA
AATGGAAGAGAACTTTGCCGTTGAAGCTGCTAACTACCAAGACACTATTGGCCGCCTGCAGGATGAGATT
CAGAATATGAAGGAGGAAATGGCTCGTCACCTTCGTGAATACCAAGACCTGCTCAATGTTAAGATGGCCC
TTGACATTGAGATTGCCACCTACAGGAAGCTGCTGGAAGGCGAGGAGAGCAGGATTTCTCTGCCTCTTCC
AAACTTTTCCTCCCTGAACCTGAGGGAAACTAATCTGGATTCACTCCCTCTGGTTGATACCCACTCAAAA
AGGACACTTCTGATTAAGACGGTTGAAACTAGAGATGGACAGGTTATCAACGAAACTTCTCAGCATCACG
ATGACCTTGAAGGGGATCCACCGGTCGCCACCATGGTGAGCAAGGGCGAGGAGCTGTTCACCGGGGTGGT
GCCCATCCTGGTCGAGCTGGACGGCGACGTAAACGGCCACAAGTTCAGCGTGTCCGGCGAGGGCGAGGGC
GATGCCACCTACGGCAAGCTGACCCTGAAGTTCATCTGCACCACCGGCAAGCTGCCCGTGCCCTGGCCCA
CCCTCGTGACCACCCTGACCTACGGCGTGCAGTGCTTCAGCCGCTACCCCGACCACATGAAGCAGCACGA
CTTCTTCAAGTCCGCCATGCCCGAAGGCTACGTCCAGGAGCGCACCATCTTCTTCAAGGACGACGGCAAC
TACAAGACCCGCGCCGAGGTGAAGTTCGAGGGCGACACCCTGGTGAACCGCATCGAGCTGAAGGGCATCG
ACTTCAAGGAGGACGGCAACATCCTGGGGCACAAGCTGGAGTACAACTACAACAGCCACAACGTCTATAT
CATGGCCGACAAGCAGAAGAACGGCATCAAGGTGAACTTCAAGATCCGCCACAACATCGAGGACGGCAGC
GTGCAGCTCGCCGACCACTACCAGCAGAACACCCCCATCGGCGACGGCCCCGTGCTGCTGCCCGACAACC
ACTACCTGAGCACCCAGTCCGCCCTGAGCAAAGACCCCAACGAGAAGCGCGATCACATGGTCCTGCTGGA
GTTCGTGACCGCCGCCGGGATCACTCTCGGCATGGACGAGCTGTACAAGTAAAGCGGCCGCGACTCTAGA
TCATAATCAGCCATACCACATTTGTAGAGGTTTTACTTGCTTTAAAAAACCTCCCACACCTCCCCCTGAA
CCTGAAACATAAAATGAATGCAATTGTTGTTGTTAACTTGTTTATTGCAGCTTATAATGGTTACAAATAA
AGCAATAGCATCACAAATTTCACAAATAAAGCATTTTTTTCACTGCATTCTAGTTGTGGTTTGTCCAAAC
TCATCAATGTATCTTAAGGCGTAAATTGTAAGCGTTAATATTTTGTTAAAATTCGCGTTAAATTTTTGTT
AAATCAGCTCATTTTTTAACCAATAGGCCGAAATCGGCAAAATCCCTTATAAATCAAAAGAATAGACCGA
GATAGGGTTGAGTGTTGTTCCAGTTTGGAACAAGAGTCCACTATTAAAGAACGTGGACTCCAACGTCAAA
GG
[49 nt withheld, positions 3223-3271]
T
[91 nt withheld, positions 3273-3363]
G
[124 nt withheld, positions 3365-3488]
CAGGTGGCACTTTTCGGGGAAATGTGCGCGGAACCCCTATTTGTTTATTTTTCTAAATACATTCAAATAT
GTATCCGCTCATGAGACAATAACCCTGATAAATGCTTCAATAATATTGAAAAAGGAAGAGTCCTGAGGCG
GAAAGAACCAGCTGTGGAATGTGTGTCAGTTAGGGTGTGGAAAGTCCCCAGGCTCCCCAGCAGGCAGAAG
TATGCAAAGCATGCATCTCAATTAGTCAGCAACCAGGTGTGGAAAGTCCCCAGGCTCCCCAGCAGGCAGA
AGTATGCAAAGCATGCATCTCAATTAGTCAGCAACCATAGTCCCGCCCCTAACTCCGCCCATCCCGCCCC
TAACTCCGCCCAGTTCCGCCCATTCTCCGCCCCATGGCTGACTAATTTTTTTTATTTATGCAGAGGCCGA
GGCCGCCTCGGCCTCTGAGCTATTCCAGAAGTAGTGAGGAGGCTTTTTTGGAGGCCTAGGCTTTTGCAAA
GATCGATCAAGAGACAGGATGAGGATCGTTTCGCATGATTGAACAAGATGGATTGCACGCAGGTTCTCCG
GCCGCTTGGGTGGAGAGGCTATTCGGCTATGACTGGGCACAACAGACAATCGGCTGCTCTGATGCCGCCG
TGTTCCGGCTGTCAGCGCAGGGGCGCCCGGTTCTTTTTGTCAAGACCGACCTGTCCGGTGCCCTGAATGA
ACTGCAAGACGAGGCAGCGCGGCTATCGTGGCTGGCCACGACGGGCGTTCCTTGCGCAGCTGTGCTCGAC
GTTGTCACTGAAGCGGGAAGGGACTGGCTGCTATTGGGCGAAGTGCCGGGGCAGGATCTCCTGTCATCTC
ACCTTGCTCCTGCCGAGAAAGTATCCATCATGGCTGATGCAATGCGGCGGCTGCATACGCTTGATCCGGC
TACCTGCCCATTCGACCACCAAGCGAAACATCGCATCGAGCGAGCACGTACTCGGATGGAAGCCGGTCTT
GTCGATCAGGATGATCTGGACGAAGAGCATCAGGGGCTCGCGCCAGCCGAACTGTTCGCCAGGCTCAAGG
CGAGCATGCCCGACGGCGAGGATCTCGTCGTGACCCATGGCGATGCCTGCTTGCCGAATATCATGGTGGA
AAATGGCCGCTTTTCTGGATTCATCGACTGTGGCCGGCTGGGTGTGGCGGACCGCTATCAGGACATAGCG
TTGGCTACCCGTGATATTGCTGAAGAGCTTGGCGGCGAATGGGCTGACCGCTTCCTCGTGCTTTACGGTA
TCGCCGCTCCCGATTCGCAGCGCATCGCCTTCTATCGCCTTCTTGACGAGTTCTTCTGAGCGGGACTCTG
GGGTTCGAAATGACCGACCAAGCGACGCCCAACCTGCCATCACGAGATTTCGATTCCACCGCCGCCTTCT
ATGAAAGGTTGGGCTTCGGAATCGTTTTCCGGGACGCCGGCTGGATGATCCTCCAGCGCGGGGATCTCAT
GCTGGAGTTCTTCGCCCACCCTAGGGGGAGGCTAACTGAAACACGGAAGGAGACAATACCGGAAGGAACC
CGCGCTATGACGGCAATAAAAAGACAGAATAAAACGCACGGTGTTGGGTCGTTTGTTCATAAACGCGGGG
TTCGGTCCCAGGGCTGGCACTCTGTCGATACCCCACCGAGACCCCATTGGGGCCAATACGCCCGCGTTTC
TTCCTTTTCCCCACCCCACCCCCCAAGTTCGGGTGAAGGCCCAGGGCTCGCAGCCAACGTCGGGGCGGCA
GGCCCTGCCATAGCCTCAGGTTACTCATATATACTTTAGATTGATTTAAAACTTCATTTTTAATTTAAAA
GGATCTAGGTGAAGATCCTTTTTGATAATCTCATGACCAAAATCCCTTAACGTGAGTTTTCGTTCCACTG
AGCGTCAGACCCCGTAGAAAAGATCAAAGGATCTTCTTGAGATCCTTTTTTTCTGCGCGTAATCTGCTGC
TTGCAAACAAAAAAACCACCGCTACCAGCGGTGGTTTGTTTGCCGGATCAAGAGCTACCAACTCTTTTTC
CGAAGGTAACTGGCTTCAGCAGAGCGCAGATACCAAATACTGTTCTTCTAGTGTAGCCGTAGTTAGGCCA
CCACTTCAAGAACTCTGTAGCACCGCCTACATACCTCGCTCTGCTAATCCTGTTACCAGTGGCTGCTGCC
AGTGGCGATAAGTCGTGTCTTACCGGGTTGGACTCAAGACGATAGTTACCGGATAAGGCGCAGCGGTCGG
GCTGAACGGGGGGTTCGTGCACACAGCCCAGCTTGGAGCGAACGACCTACACCGAACTGAGATACCTACA
GCGTGAGCTATGAGAAAGCGCCACGCTTCCCGAAGGGAGAAAGGCGGACAGGTATCCGGTAAGCGGCAGG
GTCGGAACAGGAGAGCGCACGAGGGAGCTTCCAGGGGGAAACGCCTGGTATCTTTATAGTCCTGTCGGGT
TTCGCCACCTCTGACTTGAGCGTCGATTTTTGTGATGCTCGTCAGGGGGGCGGAGCCTATGGAAAAACGC
CAGCAACGCGGCCTTTTTACGGTTCCTGGCCTTTTGCTGGCCTTTTGCTCACATGTTCTTTCCTGCGTTA
TCCCCTGATTCTGTGGATAACCGTATTACCGC
