LOCUS       Exported 2236 bp ds-DNA linear SYN 23-MAY-2021
DEFINITION  Localization: Intermediate Filaments, Excitation: 488, Emission:
            507.
ACCESSION   .
VERSION     .
KEYWORDS    EGFP-Vimentin-7
SOURCE      synthetic DNA construct
  ORGANISM  synthetic DNA construct
REFERENCE   1 (bases 1 to 2236)
  TITLE     Davidson Green fluorescent proteins
REFERENCE   2 (bases 1 to 2236)
  AUTHORS   .
  TITLE     Direct Submission
  JOURNAL   Exported May 23, 2021 from SnapGene Server 1.1.58
            http://www.snapgene.com
FEATURES             Location/Qualifiers
     source          1..2236
                     /organism="synthetic DNA construct"
                     /mol_type="other DNA"
     regulatory      1471..1480
                     /regulatory_class="other"
                     /note="vertebrate consensus sequence for strong initiation
                     of translation (Kozak, 1987)"
     CDS             1477..2196
                     /codon_start=1
                     /product="the original enhanced GFP (Yang et al., 1996)"
                     /label=EGFP
                     /note="mammalian codon-optimized"
                     /translation="MVSKGEELFTGVVPILVELDGDVNGHKFSVSGEGEGDATYGKLTL
                     KFICTTGKLPVPWPTLVTTLTYGVQCFSRYPDHMKQHDFFKSAMPEGYVQERTIFFKDD
                     GNYKTRAEVKFEGDTLVNRIELKGIDFKEDGNILGHKLEYNYNSHNVYIMADKQKNGIK
                     VNFKIRHNIEDGSVQLADHYQQNTPIGDGPVLLPDNHYLSTQSALSKDPNEKRDHMVLL
                     EFVTAAGITLGMDELYK"
     CDS             1477..2193
                     /codon_start=1
                     /product="enhanced GFP"
                     /label=EGFP
                     /translation="MVSKGEELFTGVVPILVELDGDVNGHKFSVSGEGEGDATYGKLTL
                     KFICTTGKLPVPWPTLVTTLTYGVQCFSRYPDHMKQHDFFKSAMPEGYVQERTIFFKDD
                     GNYKTRAEVKFEGDTLVNRIELKGIDFKEDGNILGHKLEYNYNSHNVYIMADKQKNGIK
                     VNFKIRHNIEDGSVQLADHYQQNTPIGDGPVLLPDNHYLSTQSALSKDPNEKRDHMVLL
                     EFVTAAGITLGMDELYK"
     primer_bind     complement(1522..1543)
                     /label=EGFP-N
                     /note="EGFP, reverse primer"
     primer_bind     complement(1783..1802)
                     /label=EXFP-R
                     /note="For distinguishing EGFP variants, reverse primer"
     primer_bind     2130..2151
                     /label=EGFP-C
                     /note="EGFP, forward primer"
ORIGIN
        1 acgtcagatc cgctagcgct accggactca gatctcgagc tcaagcttcg aattcccatg
       61 tccaccaggt ccgtgtcctc gtcctcctac cgcaggatgt tcggcggccc gggcaccgcg
      121 agccggccga gctccagccg gagctacgtg actacgtcca cccgcaccta cagcctgggc
      181 agcgcgctgc gccccagcac cagccgcagc ctctacgcct cgtccccggg cggcgtgtat
      241 gccacgcgct cctctgccgt gcgcctgcgg agcagcgtgc ccggggtgcg gctcctgcag
      301 gactcggtgg acttctcgct ggccgacgcc atcaacaccg agttcaagaa cacccgcacc
      361 aacgagaagg tggagctgca ggagctgaat gaccgcttcg ccaactacat cgacaaggtg
      421 cgcttcctgg agcagcagaa taagatcctg ctggccgagc tcgagcagct caagggccaa
      481 ggcaagtcgc gcctggggga cctctacgag gaggagatgc gggagctgcg ccggcaggtg
      541 gaccagctaa ccaacgacaa agcccgcgtc gaggtggagc gcgacaacct ggccgaggac
      601 atcatgcgcc tccgggagaa attgcaggag gagatgcttc agagagagga agccgaaaac
      661 accctgcaat ctttcagaca ggatgttgac aatgcgtctc tggcacgtct tgaccttgaa
      721 cgcaaagtgg aatctttgca agaagagatt gcctttttga agaaactcca cgaagaggaa
      781 atccaggagc tgcaggctca gattcaggaa cagcatgtcc aaatcgatgt ggatgtttcc
      841 aagcctgacc tcacggctgc cctgcgtgac gtacgtcagc aatatgaaag tgtggctgcc
      901 aagaacctgc aggaggcaga agaatggtac aaatccaagt ttgctgacct ctctgaggct
      961 gccaaccgga acaatgacgc cctgcgccag gcaaagcagg agtccactga gtaccggaga
     1021 caggtgcagt ccctcacctg tgaagtggat gcccttaaag gaaccaatga gtccctggaa
     1081 cgccagatgc gtgaaatgga agagaacttt gccgttgaag ctgctaacta ccaagacact
     1141 attggccgcc tgcaggatga gattcagaat atgaaggagg aaatggctcg tcaccttcgt
     1201 gaataccaag acctgctcaa tgttaagatg gcccttgaca ttgagattgc cacctacagg
     1261 aagctgctgg aaggcgagga gagcaggatt tctctgcctc ttccaaactt ttcctccctg
     1321 aacctgaggg aaactaatct ggattcactc cctctggttg atacccactc aaaaaggaca
     1381 cttctgatta agacggttga aactagagat ggacaggtta tcaacgaaac ttctcagcat
     1441 cacgatgacc ttgaagggga tccaccggtc gccaccatgg tgagcaaggg cgaggagctg
     1501 ttcaccgggg tggtgcccat cctggtcgag ctggacggcg acgtaaacgg ccacaagttc
     1561 agcgtgtccg gcgagggcga gggcgatgcc acctacggca agctgaccct gaagttcatc
     1621 tgcaccaccg gcaagctgcc cgtgccctgg cccaccctcg tgaccaccct gacctacggc
     1681 gtgcagtgct tcagccgcta ccccgaccac atgaagcagc acgacttctt caagtccgcc
     1741 atgcccgaag gctacgtcca ggagcgcacc atcttcttca aggacgacgg caactacaag
     1801 acccgcgccg aggtgaagtt cgagggcgac accctggtga accgcatcga gctgaagggc
     1861 atcgacttca aggaggacgg caacatcctg gggcacaagc tggagtacaa ctacaacagc
     1921 cacaacgtct atatcatggc cgacaagcag aagaacggca tcaaggtgaa cttcaagatc
     1981 cgccacaaca tcgaggacgg cagcgtgcag ctcgccgacc actaccagca gaacaccccc
     2041 atcggcgacg gccccgtgct gctgcccgac aaccactacc tgagcaccca gtccgccctg
     2101 agcaaagacc ccaacgagaa gcgcgatcac atggtcctgc tggagttcgt gaccgccgcc
     2161 gggatcactc tcggcatgga cgagctgtac aagtaaagcg gccgcgactc tagatcataa
     2221 tcagccatac cacatt
//
