>Addgene plasmid #56439 | EGFP-Vimentin-7 | addgene partial sequence | sequence record 104729 | C-ter-GFP 5'-CTCCTCGCCCTTGCTCAC-3'
ATGCTGAGAAGTTTCGTTGATAACCTGTCCATCTCTAGTTTCAACCGTCTTAATCAGAAGTGTCCTTTTT
GAGTGGGTATCAACCAGAGGGAGTGAATCCAGATTAGTTTCCCTCAGGTTCAGGGAGGAAAAGTTTGGAA
GAGGCAGAGAAATCCTGCTCTCCTCGCCTTCCAGCAGCTTCCTGTAGGTGGCAATCTCAATGTCAAGGGC
CATCTTAACATTGAGCAGGTCTTGGTATTCACGAAGGTGACGAGCCATTTCCTCCTTCATATTCTGAATC
TCATCCTGCAGGCGGCCAATAGTGTCTTGGTAGTTAGCAGCTTCAACGGCAAAGTTCTCTTCCATTTCAC
GCATCTGGCGTTCCAGGGACTCATTGGTTCCTTTAAGGGCATCCACTTCACAGGTGAGGGACTGCACCTG
TCTCCGGTACTCAGTGGACTCCTGCTTTGCCTGGCGCAGGGCGTCATTGTTCCGGTTGGCAGCCTCAGAG
AGGTCAGCAAACTTGGATTTGTACCATTCTTCTGCCTCCTGCAGGTTCTTGGCAGCCACACTTTCATATT
GCTGACGTACGTCACGCAGGGCAGCCGTGAGGTCAGGCTTGGAAACATCCACATCGATTTGGACATGCTG
TTCCTGAATCTGAGCCTGCAGCTCCTGGATTTCCTCTTCGTGGAGTTTCTTCAA
